>Addgene plasmid #179782 | pPOTv7-blast-sfGFP | addgene full sequence | sequence record 355745 | Addgene NGS Result
GGGCGAATTGGGCCCGTATAATGCAGACCTGCTGCAAGCTAGGGGCACAGCAAGGTCTTCTGAAATTCAT
GTTTTTTTTTTTTTTACTCTGCATTGCAGTCTCCGCTCTTATTTAGTTTTGCTTTACGTAAGGTCTCGTT
GCTGCCATAAAATAAGCTCTAGTGGAATTCATGCCTTTGTCTCAAGAAGAATCCACCCTCATTGAAAGAG
CAACGGCTACAATCAACAGCATCCCCATCTCTGAAGACTACAGCGTCGCCAGCGCAGCTCTCTCTAGCGA
CGGCCGCATCTTCACTGGTGTCAATGTATATCATTTTACTGGGGGACCTTGTGCAGAACTCGTGGTGCTG
GGCACTGCTGCTGCTGCGGCAGCTGGCAACCTGACTTGTATCGTCGCGATCGGAAATGAGAACAGGGGCA
TCTTGAGCCCCTGCGGACGGTGCCGACAGGTGCTTCTCGACCTGCATCCTGGGATCAAAGCCATAGTGAA
GGACAGTGATGGACAGCCGACGGCAGTTGGGATTCGTGAATTGCTGCCCTCTGGTTATGTGTGGGAGGGC
TAACCATGGTGCCCATTTAGTTGGCCTTTCCCTTGTCTCGTGTCTTTTCCGTGGAAAGGTTCCCGGAGTA
ATCTGATGGCACAGCAGGGAGGTGCGCCTGCAGGTTGGTTAGGAAGGGGGGATGATGTAAAAGAAGAAAA
TGGGGGGATTCGAGCCCCACGCGTTGCTCAAGCTGTGTAGCGCAGGCGTTTCCTTACATATTTCTCTAAC
AGGCACGGAAGCCTAACAAATACACTTGGCTTATTTTTTTGCCCCCTCATGTCTTGTACAAATATTTGCG
ATAGCTTAGCTATCAGCCACATTAATCAAACAAGTATACCAACAAGCCCGAAAACAGAAACTCAACTGCA
ACGGGTACCTATGGGTTCTGGTAGTGGTTCCGGTTCCGGTTCTAAGCTTAGGAAGGGAGAGGAGTTGTTC
ACTGGTGTGGTGCCGATCCTCGTCGAACTTGACGGAGATGTTAATGGACATAAATTCTCTGTCCGAGGGG
AAGGCGAAGGTGATGCAACTAACGGGAAACTCACGTTGAAATTCATATGTACTACTGGTAAGCTGCCCGT
TCCGTGGCCAACTCTCGTGACGACATTAACCTATGGCGTGCAGTGTTTTGCCAGGTACCCGGATCATATG
AAGCAGCACGACTTTTTCAAAAGCGCGATGCCGGAGGGCTATGTTCAGGAGCGCACGATCAGCTTTAAAG
ATGATGGCACCTACAAGACTCGGGCCGAGGTCAAGTTTGAAGGTGATACTTTAGTAAATCGCATCGAATT
GAAAGGCATAGACTTCAAAGAAGATGGCAACATTTTAGGCCACAAGCTGGAGTACAATTTCAATTCCCAC
AATGTGTATATAACCGCAGACAAACAGAAGAATGGTATTAAAGCGAATTTTAAGATACGTCACAATGTCG
AAGACGGGAGTGTGCAACTCGCGGACCACTACCAGCAGAACACACCCATAGGTGACGGCCCCGTTTTGCT
TCCGGACAACCATTACCTGTCTACTCAGTCGGTATTGTCCAAGGACCCGAACGAAAAACGGGACCATATG
GTGTTGCTGGAGTTCGTTACAGCAGCAGGTATAACGCACGGAATGGATGAGCTTTACAAGGGATCCGGAT
CAGGATCTGGATCAGGATCGGGTAGTTAAGAGCTCCGCTGCGCTTAAATGTCTTTCATTATAATCAATGT
ATAACCTTTATGTAGTATTTCAATCTATGCCGCTGTGTACGTGCACTGCGGTGCCTATCCTTCGGCATTA
GAGAGTCACTGTTTGTGTAGATCGTAGCTGCATGTCTGACATCTGGTTCATTAGTGCCGTTTTGAGTCTG
CACTGTTGTGCAACTTGATATTCATCACTGCACACCAACCGTGTGTTTCCTCCTTTGGGTGCACCCTTTA
ATCCTTGTCTTCTCCTTTTTTGTCTCTTTCCCCCTCGAAAAGGTGTCAAACTACTGCCGCATAAACTACG
GTTATCCCAAATTTAAGAGAAAGCAATAAAGCATCAGCTAGCATGCCTTTGTCTCAAGAAGAATCCACCC
TCATTGAAAGAGCAACGGCTACAATCAACAGCATCCCCATCTCTGAAGACTACAGCGTCGCCAGCGCAGC
TCTCTCTAGCGACGGCCGCATCTTCACTGGTGTCAATGTATATCATTTTACTGGGGGACCTTGTGCAGAA
CTCGTGGTGCTGGGCACTGCTGCTGCTGCGGCAGCTGGCAACCTGACTTGTATCGTCGCGATCGGAAATG
AGAACAGGGGCATCTTGAGCCCCTGCGGACGGTGCCGACAGGTGCTTCTCGATCTGCATCCTGGGATCAA
AGCCATAGTGAAGGACAGTGATGGACAGCCGACGGCAGTTGGGATTCGTGAATTGCTGCCCTCTGGTTAT
GTGTGGGAGGGCTAACTCGAGTGCCCATTTAGTTGGCTTTTCCCTTGTCTCGTGTCTTTTCCGTGGAAAG
GTTCCCGGAGTAATCTGATGGCACAGCAGGGAGGTGCGCCTGCAGGTTGGTTAGGAAGGGGGGATGATGT
AAAAGAAGAAAATGGGGGGATTCGAGCCCCGCACAGGTCTCTCAAATTGGATGCATAGCTTGAGTATTCT
ATAGTGTCACCTAAATAGCTTGGCGTAATCATGGTCATAGCTGTTTCCTGTGTGAAATTGTTATCCGCTC
ACAATTCCACACAACATACGAGCCGGAAGCATAAAGTGTAAAGCCTGGGGTGCCTAATGAGTGAGCTAAC
TCACATTAATTGCGTTGCGCTCACTGCCCGCTTTCCAGTCGGGAAACCTGTCGTGCCAGCTGCATTAATG
AATCGGCCAACGCGCGGGGAGAGGCGGTTTGCGTATTGGGCGCTCTTCCGCTTCCTCGCTCACTGACTCG
CTGCGCTCGGTCGTTCGGCTGCGGCGAGCGGTATCAGCTCACTCAAAGGCGGTAATACGGTTATCCACAG
AATCAGGGGATAACGCAGGAAAGAACATGTGAGCAAAAGGCCAGCAAAAGGCCAGGAACCGTAAAAAGGC
CGCGTTGCTGGCGTTTTTCCATAGGCTCCGCCCCCCTGACGAGCATCACAAAAATCGACGCTCAAGTCAG
AGGTGGCGAAACCCGACAGGACTATAAAGATACCAGGCGTTTCCCCCTGGAAGCTCCCTCGTGCGCTCTC
CTGTTCCGACCCTGCCGCTTACCGGATACCTGTCCGCCTTTCTCCCTTCGGGAAGCGTGGCGCTTTCTCA
TAGCTCACGCTGTAGGTATCTCAGTTCGGTGTAGGTCGTTCGCTCCAAGCTGGGCTGTGTGCACGAACCC
CCCGTTCAGCCCGACCGCTGCGCCTTATCCGGTAACTATCGTCTTGAGTCCAACCCGGTAAGACACGACT
TATCGCCACTGGCAGCAGCCACTGGTAACAGGATTAGCAGAGCGAGGTATGTAGGCGGTGCTACAGAGTT
CTTGAAGTGGTGGCCTAACTACGGCTACACTAGAAGAACAGTATTTGGTATCTGCGCTCTGCTGAAGCCA
GTTACCTTCGGAAAAAGAGTTGGTAGCTCTTGATCCGGCAAACAAACCACCGCTGGTAGCGGTGGTTTTT
TTGTTTGCAAGCAGCAGATTACGCGCAGAAAAAAAGGATCTCAAGAAGATCCTTTGATCTTTTCTACGGG
GTCTGACGCTCAGTGGAACGAAAACTCACGTTAAGGGATTTTGGTCATGAGATTATCAAAAAGGATCTTC
ACCTAGATCCTTTTAAATTAAAAATGAAGTTTTAAATCAATCTAAAGTATATATGAGTAAACTTGGTCTG
ACAGTTACCAATGCTTAATCAGTGAGGCACCTATCTCAGCGATCTGTCTATTTCGTTCATCCATAGTTGC
CTGACTCCCCGTCGTGTAGATAATTACGATACGGGAGGGCTTACCATCTGGCCCCAGTGCTGCAATGATA
CCGCGAGACCCACGCTCACCGGCTCCAGATTTATCAGCAATAAACCAGCCAGCCGGAAGGGCCGAGCGCA
GAAGTGGTCCTGCAACTTTATCCGCCTCCATCCAGTCTATTAATTGTTGCCGGGAAGCTAGAGTAAGTAG
TTCGCCAGTTAATAGTTTGCGCAACGTTGTTGCCATTGCTACAGGCATCGTGGTGTCACGCTCGTCGTTT
GGTATGGCTTCATTCAGCTCCGGTTCCCAACGATCAAGGCGAGTTACATGATCCCCCATGTTGTGCAAAA
AAGCGGTTAGCTCCTTCGGTCCTCCGATCGTTGTCAGAAGTAAGTTGGCCGCAGTGTTATCACTCATGGT
TATGGCAGCACTGCATAATTCTCTTACTGTCATGCCATCCGTAAGATGCTTTTCTGTGACTGGTGAGTAC
TCAACCAAGTCATTCTGAGAATAGTGTATGCGGCGACCGAGTTGCTCTTGCCCGGCGTCAATACGGGATA
ATACCGCGCCACATAGCAGAACTTTAAAAGTGCTCATCATTGGAAAACGTTCTTCGGGGCGAAAACTCTC
AAGGATCTTACCGCTGTTGAGATCCAGTTCGATGTAACCCACTCGTGCACCCAACTGATCTTCAGCATCT
TTTACTTTCACCAGCGTTTCTGGGTGAGCAAAAACAGGAAGGCAAAATGCCGCAAAAAAGGGAATAAGGG
CGACACGGAAATGTTGAATACTCATACTCTTCCTTTTTCAATATTATTGAAGCATTTATCAGGGTTATTG
TCTCATGAGCGGATACATATTTGAATGTATTTAGAAAAATAAACAAATAGGGGTTCCGCGCACATTTCCC
CGAAAAGTGCCACCTGATGCGGTGTGAAATACCGCACAGATGCGTAAGGAGAAAATACCGCATCAGGAAA
TTGTAAGCGTTAATATTTTGTTAAAATTCGCGTTAAATTTTTGTTAAATCAGCTCATTTTTTAACCAATA
GGCCGAAATCGGCAAAATCCCTTATAAATCAAAAGAATAGACCGAGATAGGGT
[37 nt withheld, positions 5024-5060]
AAAGAACGTGGACTCCAACGTCAAAGG
[49 nt withheld, positions 5088-5136]
T
[91 nt withheld, positions 5138-5228]
G
[98 nt withheld, positions 5230-5327]
ACTTAATGCGCCGCTACAGGGCGCGTCCATTCGCCATTCAGGCTGCGCAACTGTTGGGAAGGGCGATCGG
TGCGGGCCTCTTCGCTATTACGCCAGCTGGCGAAAGGGGGATGTGCTGCAAGGCGATTAAGTTGGGTAAC
GCCAGGGTTTTCCCAGTCACGACGTTGTAAAACGACGGCCAGTGAATTGTAATACGACTCACTATA
Features (pLannotate 1.2.2; 15 found; start..end, strand, type, name):
    171..560     +  CDS            bsd: BSD_ASPTE - Experimental evidence at protein level: Swiss-Prot protein existence level 1. Catalyzes the deamination of the cytosine moiety of the antibiotics blasticidin S, cytomycin and acetylblasticidin S. From Aspergillus terreus.
    957..1670    +  CDS            Superfolder GFP: Superfolder GFP is a basic (constitutively fluorescent) green fluorescent protein published in 2005, derived from Aequorea victoria. It is reported to be a very rapidly-maturing weak dimer.
   2073..2462    +  CDS            bsd: BSD_ASPTE - Experimental evidence at protein level: Swiss-Prot protein existence level 1. Catalyzes the deamination of the cytosine moiety of the antibiotics blasticidin S, cytomycin and acetylblasticidin S. From Aspergillus terreus.
   2658..2676    -  promoter       SP6 promoter: promoter for bacteriophage SP6 RNA polymerase
   2718..2734    -  protein_bind   lac operator: The lac repressor binds to the lac operator to inhibit transcription in E. coli. This inhibition can be relieved by adding lactose or isopropyl-β-D-thiogalactopyranoside (IPTG). lac repressor encoded by lacI
   2742..2772    -  promoter       lac promoter: promoter for the E. coli lac operon
   2787..2808    -  protein_bind   CAP binding site: CAP binding activates transcription in the presence of cAMP. E. coli catabolite activator protein
   2821..2913    -  CDS            lacI (fragment): lac repressor; lacI; The lac repressor binds to the lac operator to inhibit transcription in E. coli. This inhibition can be relieved by adding lactose or isopropyl-β-D-thiogalactopyranoside (IPTG).
   3096..3684    -  rep_origin     ori: high-copy-number ColE1/pMB1/pBR322/pUC origin of replication
   3855..4715    -  CDS            AmpR: β-lactamase; bla; confers resistance to ampicillin, carbenicillin, and related antibiotics
   4716..4820    -  promoter       AmpR promoter: bla
   4847..4897    +  misc_feature   bom (fragment): basis of mobility region from pBR322
   4898..5353    -  rep_origin     f1 ori (sequence partly withheld): f1 bacteriophage origin of replication; arrow indicates direction of (+) strand synthesis
   5357..5514    -  CDS            lacZα (fragment): LacZα fragment of β-galactosidase; lacZ fragment
   5517..2       +  promoter       T7 promoter (across the origin): promoter for bacteriophage T7 RNA polymerase
