[The description below was written by a language model from this plasmid's Addgene catalogue record and pLannotate feature annotations shown in this document.]
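Description:
pPOTv7-blast-sfGFP is a PCR-only tagging (pPOT) template plasmid for endogenous gene tagging in Trypanosoma brucei. It is not meant to be maintained in the parasite. It serves as a template from which tagging cassettes are amplified with long primers carrying homology to a target locus, and the PCR product is then integrated into the genome. In E. coli it is propagated as a high-copy plasmid through a ColE1/pUC-type origin and selected with ampicillin via the β-lactamase gene and its promoter. The backbone also carries standard cloning-vector remnants: an f1 origin, lacZα and lacI fragments, the lac promoter/operator with CAP site, a bom fragment, and flanking T7 and SP6 phage promoters.

The payload is a superfolder GFP coding sequence, cloned between retained HindIII and BamHI sites, with a blasticidin S deaminase (bsd) gene on each side, all three in the same orientation. This symmetrical layout fits the general pPOT design, in which one plasmid supports both tagging orientations. Amplifying the upstream bsd together with sfGFP gives an N-terminal tagging cassette, while amplifying sfGFP together with the downstream bsd gives a C-terminal one. In both cases blasticidin resistance selects the transfected parasites. The record lists the promoter as "read through", meaning that no dedicated promoter drives the cassette and expression depends on transcription from the surrounding genomic locus after integration. The unannotated intervals between the three coding sequences presumably hold the trypanosome RNA-processing and linker sequences, but the feature table does not identify them. The typical use is fluorescent tagging of proteins at their native loci for localization studies in trypanosomatids.
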