Addgene plasmid #179782: pPOTv7-blast-sfGFP
Purpose: Trypanosoma brucei PCR only tagging (pPOT) vector for endogenous gene tagging
Depositing lab: Samuel Dean & Keith Gull. Depositing organization: University of Oxford. Publication: A comprehensive toolkit for protein localization and functional analysis in trypanosomatids. Paterou A, Saez Conde J, Tyc J, Sunter JD, Vaughan S, Gull K, Dean S. Open Biol. 2025 Apr;15(4):240361. doi: 10.1098/rsob.240361. Epub 2025 Apr 2. PubMed 40169015.
Backbone
  Vector backbone: pPOT
  Vector type: Unspecified
Growth in bacteria
  Bacterial resistance: Ampicillin, 100 μg/mL
  Growth temperature: 37°C
  Growth strain: NEB Stable
  Copy number: High Copy
Gene/Insert
  Gene/Insert name: sfGFP
  Species: Synthetic
  Promoter: read through
  Cloning method: Restriction Enzyme; 5′ cloning site HindIII (not destroyed); 3′ cloning site BamHI (not destroyed)
  Sequencing primers: 5′ cTATGGGTTCTGGTAGTG; 3′ cTTAACTACCCGATCCTG
Terms and licenses: Academic/Nonprofit Terms; Industry Terms: Not Available to Industry
Depositor comments: Please visit https://doi.org/10.1101/2023.04.21.537815 for bioRxiv preprint.
How to cite: pPOTv7-blast-sfGFP was a gift from Samuel Dean & Keith Gull (Addgene plasmid # 179782 ; http://n2t.net/addgene:179782 ; RRID:Addgene_179782)
